Addgene plasmid #184975: pSCL.106
Purpose: Express -Eco1 CAN1 editing ncRNA and gRNA
Depositing lab: Seth Shipman. Depositing organization: J. David Gladstone Institutes. Publication: Precise genome editing across kingdoms of life using retron-derived DNA. Lopez SC, Crawford KD, Lear SK, Bhattarai-Kline S, Shipman SL. Nat Chem Biol. 2022 Feb;18(2):199-206. doi: 10.1038/s41589-021-00927-y. Epub 2021 Dec 23. PubMed 34949838.
Backbone
  Vector backbone: pZS165 (Addgene plasmid #114451)
  Vector type: Yeast Expression
Growth in bacteria
  Bacterial resistance: Ampicillin, 100 μg/mL
  Growth temperature: 37°C
  Growth strain: DH5alpha
  Copy number: High Copy
Gene/Insert
  Gene/Insert name: Eco1 editing ncRNA and gRNA, CAN1 G444X, a1/a2 length: 12
  gRNA/shRNA sequence: ttacatggagacatctac
  Species: E. coli
  Mutation: CAN1 donor G444stop
  Promoter: Gal7
  Cloning method: Gibson Cloning
Terms and licenses: Academic/Nonprofit Terms; Industry Terms: Not Available to Industry
How to cite: pSCL.106 was a gift from Seth Shipman (Addgene plasmid # 184975 ; http://n2t.net/addgene:184975 ; RRID:Addgene_184975)
