[The description below was written by a language model from this plasmid's Addgene catalogue record and pLannotate feature annotations shown in this document.]
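Description:
pSCL.106 is a yeast expression plasmid built on the pZS165 backbone for retron-based genome editing in Saccharomyces cerevisiae. It is a shuttle vector. In E. coli it is maintained at high copy through a ColE1/pUC-type origin and selected with ampicillin via the β-lactamase gene. In yeast it replicates as a low-copy centromeric plasmid through a CEN/ARS element and is selected by uracil prototrophy using URA3 under its own promoter, a marker that can also be counterselected with 5-FOA. An f1 origin, a T7 promoter and fragments of lacZα, bom and rop are also annotated and appear to be backbone remnants.

The payload is a hybrid transcript that the record says is driven by the galactose-inducible Gal7 promoter, although this promoter is not annotated in the feature table. The transcript joins an engineered retron Eco1 non-coding RNA to a Cas9 guide RNA. The ncRNA, with an a1/a2 region length of 12, carries a repair donor derived from the yeast CAN1 arginine permease gene that introduces a stop codon at G444. This matches the short CAN1 fragment annotated in the insert. Downstream lies an S. pyogenes tracrRNA-derived scaffold that forms the CAN1-targeting guide, and a hammerhead ribozyme fragment sits upstream, presumably to process the transcript end.

In this type of system, a retron reverse transcriptase copies the ncRNA into single-stranded donor DNA, which templates precise repair of the Cas9 cut directed by the linked guide. Neither the reverse transcriptase nor Cas9 is annotated on this plasmid, so both would presumably have to be supplied from elsewhere. The stated purpose is to express the Eco1 CAN1 editing ncRNA and gRNA.
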