Features (pLannotate 1.2.2; 15 found; start..end, strand, type, name):
    127..231     +  promoter       AmpR promoter: bla
    232..1092    +  CDS            AmpR: β-lactamase; bla; confers resistance to ampicillin, carbenicillin, and related antibiotics
   1263..1851    +  rep_origin     ori: high-copy-number ColE1/pMB1/pBR322/pUC origin of replication
   2288..2312    +  misc_RNA       sTRSV HHRz (fragment): hammerhead ribozyme from the tobacco ringspot virus satellite RNA (Khvorova et al., 2003)
   2420..2518    +  CDS            CAN1 (fragment): CAN1_YEAST - Experimental evidence at protein level: Swiss-Prot protein existence level 1. High-affinity permease for arginine (PubMed:8436127, PubMed:9231419, PubMed:10654085, PubMed:11746604). From Saccharomyces cerevisiae (strain ATCC 204508 / S288c) (Baker's yeast).
   2590..2657    +  misc_RNA       tracrRNA (fragment): trans-activating CRISPR RNA for the Streptococcus pyogenes CRISPR/Cas9 system
   3102..3120    -  promoter       T7 promoter: promoter for bacteriophage T7 RNA polymerase
   3128..3283    +  CDS            lacZα (fragment): LacZα fragment of β-galactosidase; lacZ fragment
   3287..3715    +  rep_origin     f1 ori (sequence partly withheld): f1 bacteriophage origin of replication; arrow indicates direction of (+) strand synthesis
   3743..3794    -  misc_feature   bom (fragment): basis of mobility region from pBR322
   3873..4676    -  CDS            URA3: orotidine-5'-phosphate decarboxylase, required for uracil biosynthesis; S. cerevisiae URA3; yeast auxotrophic marker, counterselectable with 5-fluoroorotic acid (5-FOA)
   4677..4892    -  promoter       URA3 promoter: S. cerevisiae URA3
   4900..4949    -  misc_feature   bom (fragment): basis of mobility region from pBR322
   5051..5086    -  CDS            rop (fragment): Rop protein, which maintains plasmids at low copy number; rop
   5154..90      -  misc_feature   CEN/ARS (across the origin): S. cerevisiae CEN6 centromere fused to an autonomously replicating sequence
>Addgene plasmid #184975 | pSCL.106 | addgene full sequence | sequence record 376674 | Addgene NGS Result
TTTTCTTTAATTTCTTTTTTTACTTTCTATTTTTAATTTATATATTTATATTAAAAAATTTAAATTATAA
TTATTTTTATAGCACGTGATGAAAAGGACCCAGGTGGCACTTTTCGGGGAAATGTGCGCGGAACCCCTAT
TTGTTTATTTTTCTAAATACATTCAAATATGTATCCGCTCATGAGACAATAACCCTGATAAATGCTTCAA
TAATATTGAAAAAGGAAGAGTATGAGTATTCAACATTTCCGTGTCGCCCTTATTCCCTTTTTTGCGGCAT
TTTGCCTTCCTGTTTTTGCTCACCCAGAAACGCTGGTGAAAGTAAAAGATGCTGAAGATCAGTTGGGTGC
ACGAGTGGGTTACATCGAACTGGATCTCAACAGCGGTAAGATCCTTGAGAGTTTTCGCCCCGAAGAACGT
TTTCCAATGATGAGCACTTTTAAAGTTCTGCTATGTGGCGCGGTATTATCCCGTATTGACGCCGGGCAAG
AGCAACTCGGTCGCCGCATACACTATTCTCAGAATGACTTGGTTGAGTACTCACCAGTCACAGAAAAGCA
TCTTACGGATGGCATGACAGTAAGAGAATTATGCAGTGCTGCCATAACCATGAGTGATAACACTGCGGCC
AACTTACTTCTGACAACGATCGGAGGACCGAAGGAGCTAACCGCTTTTTTGCACAACATGGGGGATCATG
TAACTCGCCTTGATCGTTGGGAACCGGAGCTGAATGAAGCCATACCAAACGACGAGCGTGACACCACGAT
GCCTGTAGCAATGGCAACAACGTTGCGCAAACTATTAACTGGCGAACTACTTACTCTAGCTTCCCGGCAA
CAATTAATAGACTGGATGGAGGCGGATAAAGTTGCAGGACCACTTCTGCGCTCGGCCCTTCCGGCTGGCT
GGTTTATTGCTGATAAATCTGGAGCCGGTGAGCGTGGGTCTCGCGGTATCATTGCAGCACTGGGGCCAGA
TGGTAAGCCCTCCCGTATCGTAGTTATCTACACGACGGGGAGTCAGGCAACTATGGATGAACGAAATAGA
CAGATCGCTGAGATAGGTGCCTCACTGATTAAGCATTGGTAACTGTCAGACCAAGTTTACTCATATATAC
TTTAGATTGATTTAAAACTTCATTTTTAATTTAAAAGGATCTAGGTGAAGATCCTTTTTGATAATCTCAT
GACCAAAATCCCTTAACGTGAGTTTTCGTTCCACTGAGCGTCAGACCCCGTAGAAAAGATCAAAGGATCT
TCTTGAGATCCTTTTTTTCTGCGCGTAATCTGCTGCTTGCAAACAAAAAAACCACCGCTACCAGCGGTGG
TTTGTTTGCCGGATCAAGAGCTACCAACTCTTTTTCCGAAGGTAACTGGCTTCAGCAGAGCGCAGATACC
AAATACTGTTCTTCTAGTGTAGCCGTAGTTAGGCCACCACTTCAAGAACTCTGTAGCACCGCCTACATAC
CTCGCTCTGCTAATCCTGTTACCAGTGGCTGCTGCCAGTGGCGATAAGTCGTGTCTTACCGGGTTGGACT
CAAGACGATAGTTACCGGATAAGGCGCAGCGGTCGGGCTGAACGGGGGGTTCGTGCACACAGCCCAGCTT
GGAGCGAACGACCTACACCGAACTGAGATACCTACAGCGTGAGCTATGAGAAAGCGCCACGCTTCCCGAA
GGGAGAAAGGCGGACAGGTATCCGGTAAGCGGCAGGGTCGGAACAGGAGAGCGCACGAGGGAGCTTCCAG
GGGGAAACGCCTGGTATCTTTATAGTCCTGTCGGGTTTCGCCACCTCTGACTTGAGCGTCGATTTTTGTG
ATGCTCGTCAGGGGGGCGGAGCCTATGGAAAAAGGCCAGCAACGCGGCCTTTTTACGGTTCCTGGCCTTT
TGCTGGCCTTTTGCTGGCCTTTTGCTCAAGTAGAGGGGGTAATTTTTCCCCTTTATTTTGTTCATACATT
CTTAAATTGCTTTGCCTCTCCTTTTGGAAAGCTATACTTCGGAGCACTGTTGAGCGAAGGCTCATTAGAT
ATATTTTCTGTCATTTTCCTTAACCCAAAAATAAGGGAAAGGGTCCAAAAAGCGCTCGGACAACTGTTGA
CCGTGATCCGAAGGACTGGCTATACAGTGTTCACAAAATAGCCAAGCTGAAAATAATGTGTAGCTATGTT
CAGTTAGTTTGGCTAGCAAAGATATAAAAGCAGGTCGGAAATATTTATGGGCATTATTATGCAGAGCATC
AACATGATAAAAAAAAACAGTTGAATATTCCCTCAAAAGGGTGCGCATCTGATGAGTCCGTGAGGACGAA
ACGAGCTAGCTCGTCATGCGCACCCTTAGCGAGAGGTTTATCATTAAGGTCAACCTCTGGATGTTGTTTC
GGCATCCTGCATTGAATCTGAGTTACTGTCTGTTTTCCTGCAGTTTTCGTTACTGCTGCATTTGGCGCTT
TGGCTTACATGGAGACATCTACTTGAGGTGACAAAGTTTTCGAATGGCTATTAAATATCACTGGTGTTGA
GGAAACCCGTTTCTTCTGACGTAAGGGTGCGCATTACATGGAGACATCTACGTTTCAGAGCTATGCTGGA
AACAGCATAGCAAGTTGAAATAAGGCTAGTCCGTTATCAACTTGAAAAAGTGGCACCGAGTCGGTGCTTT
TTGATGGCCGGCATGGTCCCAGCCTCCTCGCTGGCGCCGGCTGGGCAACACCTTCGGGTGGCGAATGGGA
CTTAAAGAAAGTGGAATATTCATTCATATCATATTTTTTCTATTAACTGCCTGGTTTCTTTTAAATTTTT
TATTGGTTGTCGACTTGAACGGAGTGACAATATATATATATATTTAATAATGACATCATTATCTGTAAAT
CTGATTCTTAATGCTATTCTAGTTATGTAAGAGTGGTCCTTTCCATAAAAAAAAAAAAAAAGAAAAAAGA
ATTTTAGGAATACAATGCAGCTTGTAAGTAAAATCTGGAATATTCATATCGCCACAACTTCTTATGCTTA
TAAAAGCACTAATGCCTGAATTTATGTTGAAAATATGTGTCACAAATAAAGAAACTGTGACATCTGACAC
ATTTCCACGTACCCAATTCGCCCTATAGTGAGTCGTATTACGCGCGCTCACTGGCCGTCGTTTTACAACG
TCGTGACTGGGAAAACCCTGGCGTTACCCAACTTAATCGCCTTGCAGCACATCCCCCTTTCGCCAGCTGG
CGTAATAGCGAAGAGGCCCGCACCGATCGCCCTTCCCAACAGTTGCGCAGCCTGAATGGCGAATGG
[124 nt withheld, positions 3287-3410]
C
[91 nt withheld, positions 3412-3502]
A
[49 nt withheld, positions 3504-3552]
CCTTTGACGTTGGAGTCCACGTTCTTT
[37 nt withheld, positions 3580-3616]
ACCCTATCTCGGTCTATTCTTTTGATTTATAAGGGATTTTGCCGATTTCGGCCTATTGGTTAAAAAATGA
GCTGATTTAACAAAAATTTAACGCGAATTTTAACAAAATATTAACGCTTACAATTTCCTGATGCGGTATT
TTCTCCTTACGCATCTGTGCGGTATTTCACACCGCATAGGGTAATAACTGATATAATTAAATTGAAGCTC
TAATTTGTGAGTTTAGTATACATGCATTTACTTATAATACAGTTTTTTAGTTTTGCTGGCCGCATCTTCT
CAAATATGCTTCCCAGCCTGCTTTTCTGTAACGTTCACCCTCTACCTTAGCATCCCTTCCCTTTGCAAAT
AGTCCTCTTCCAACAATAATAATGTCAGATCCTGTAGAGACCACATCATCCACGGTTCTATACTGTTGAC
CCAATGCGTCTCCCTTGTCATCTAAACCCACACCGGGTGTCATAATCAACCAATCGTAACCTTCATCTCT
TCCACCCATGTCTCTTTGAGCAATAAAGCCGATAACAAAATCTTTGTCGCTCTTCGCAATGTCAACAGTA
CCCTTAGTATATTCTCCAGTAGATAGGGAGCCCTTGCATGACAATTCTGCTAACATCAAAAGGCCTCTAG
GTTCCTTTGTTACTTCTTCTGCCGCCTGCTTCAAACCGCTAACAATACCTGGGCCCACCACACCGTGTGC
ATTCGTAATGTCTGCCCATTCTGCTATTCTGTATACACCCGCAGAGTACTGCAATTTGACTGTATTACCA
ATGTCAGCAAATTTTCTGTCTTCGAAGAGTAAAAAATTGTACTTGGCGGATAATGCCTTTAGCGGCTTAA
CTGTGCCCTCCATGGAAAAATCAGTCAAGATATCCACATGTGTTTTTAGTAAACAAATTTTGGGACCTAA
TGCTTCAACTAACTCCAGTAATTCCTTGGTGGTACGAACATCCAATGAAGCACACAAGTTTGTTTGCTTT
TCGTGCATGATATTAAATAGCTTGGCAGCAACAGGACTAGGATGAGTAGCAGCACGTTCCTTATATGTAG
CTTTCGACATGATTTATCTTCGTTTCCTGCAGGTTTTTGTTCTGTGCAGTTGGGTTAAGAATACTGGGCA
ATTTCATGTTTCTTCAACACTACATATGCGTATATATACCAATCTAAGTCTGTGCTCCTTCCTTCGTTCT
TCCTTCTGTTCGGAGATTACCGAATCAAAAAAATTTCAAGGAAACCGAAATCAAAAAAAAGAATAAAAAA
AAAATGATGAATTGAAAAGGTGGTATGGTGCACTCTCAGTACAATCTGCTCTGATGCCGCATAGTTAAGC
CAGCCCCGACACCCGCCAACACCCGCTGACGCGCCCTGACGGGCTTGTCTGCTCCCGGCATCCGCTTACA
GACAAGCTGTGACCGTCTCCGGGAGCTGCATGTGTCAGAGGTTTTCACCGTCATCACCGAAACGCGCGAG
ACGAAAGGGCCTCGTGATACGCCTATTTTTATAGGTTAATGTCATGATAATAATGGTTTCTTAGACGGAT
CGCTTGCCTGTAACTTACACGCGCCTCGTATCTTTTAATGATGGAATAATTTGGGAATTTACTCTGTGTT
TATTTATTTTTATGTTTTGTATTTGGATTTTAGAAAGTAAATAAAGAAGGTAGAAGAGTTACGGAATGAA
GAAAAAAAAATAAACAAAGGTTTAAAAAATTTCAACAAAAAGCGTACTTTACATATATATTTATTAGACA
AGAAAAGCAGATTAAATAGATATACATTCGATTAACGATAAGTAAAATGTAAAATCACAGGATTTTCGTG
TGTGGTCTTCTACACAGACAAGATGAAACAATTCGGCATTAATACCTGAGAGCAGGAAGAGCAAGATAAA
AGGTAGTATTTGTTGGCGATCCCCCTAGAGTCTTTTACATCTTCGGAAAACAAAAACTATT
